>Addgene plasmid #63789 | pGS1613 | depositor full sequence | sequence record 110438 | pGS1613 sequence 5456 bps
TTAATTAACATGGTGGCCTCCTCCGAGGACGTCATCAAAGAGTTCATGCGCTTCAAGGTGCGCATGGAGG
GCTCCGTGAACGGCCACGAGTTCGAGATCGAGGGCGAGGGCGAGGGCCGCCCCTACGAGGGCACCCAGAC
CGCCAAGCTGAAGGTGACCAAGGGCGGCCCCCTGCCCTTCGCCTGGGACATCCTGTCCCCCCAGTTCCAG
TACGGCTCCAAGGCGTACGTGAAGCACCCCGCCGACATCCCCGACTACAAGAAGCTGTCCTTCCCCGAGG
GCTTCAAGTGGGAGCGCGTGATGAACTTCGAGGACGGCGGCGTGGTGACCGTGACCCAGGACTCCTCCCT
GCAGGACGGCACGCTGATCTACAAGGTGAAGTTCCGCGGCACCAACTTCCCCCCCGACGGCCCCGTAATG
CAGAAGAAGACCATGGGCTGGGAGGCCTCCACCGAGCGCCTGTACCCCCGCGACGGCGTGCTGAAGGGCG
AGATCCACCAGGCCCTGAAGCTGAAGGACGGCGGCCACTACCTGGTGGAGTTCAAGACCATCTACATGGC
CAAGAAGCCCGTGCAGCTGCCCGGCTACTACTACGTGGACACCAAGCTGGACATCACCTCCCACAACGAG
GACTACACCATCGTGGAACAGTACGAGCGCTCCGAGGGCCGCCACCACCTGTTCCTGGGGCATGGCACCG
GCAGCACCGGCAGCGGCAGCTCCGGCACCGCCTCCTCCGAGGACGTCATCAAAGAGTTCATGCGCTTCAA
GGTGCGCATGGAGGGCTCCGTGAACGGCCACGAGTTCGAGATCGAGGGCGAGGGCGAGGGCCGCCCCTAC
GAGGGCACCCAGACCGCCAAGCTGAAGGTGACCAAGGGCGGCCCCCTGCCCTTCGCCTGGGACATCCTGT
CCCCCCAGTTCCAGTACGGCTCCAAGGCGTACGTGAAGCACCCCGCCGACATCCCCGACTACAAGAAGCT
GTCCTTCCCCGAGGGCTTCAAGTGGGAGCGCGTGATGAACTTCGAGGACGGCGGCGTGGTGACCGTGACC
CAGGACTCCTCCCTGCAGGACGGCACGCTGATCTACAAGGTGAAGTTCCGCGGCACCAACTTCCCCCCCG
ACGGCCCCGTAATGCAGAAGAAGACCATGGGCTGGGAGGCCTCCACCGAGCGCCTGTACCCCCGCGACGG
CGTGCTGAAGGGCGAGATCCACCAGGCCCTGAAGCTGAAGGACGGCGGCCACTACCTGGTGGAGTTCAAG
ACCATCTACATGGCCAAGAAGCCCGTGCAGCTGCCCGGCTACTACTACGTGGACACCAAGCTGGACATCA
CCTCCCACAACGAGGACTACACCATCGTGGAACAGTACGAGCGCTCCGAGGGCCGCCACCACCTGTTCCT
GGGTAGTGCTTGGAGTCATCCACAATTCGAAAAATAAGGTACCGCGCGCGCCACTTCTAAATAAGCGAAT
TTCTTATGATTTATGATTTTTATTATTAAATAAGTTATAAAAAAAATAAGTGTATACAAATTTTAAAGTG
ACTCTTAGGTTTTAAAACGAAAATTCTTATTCTTGAGTAACTCTTTCCTGTAGGTCAGGTTGCTTTCTCA
GGTATAGTATGAGGTCGCTCTTATTGACCACACCTCTACCGGCAGATCCGCTAGGGATAACAGGGTAATA
TAGATCTGTTTAGCTTGCCTCGTCCCCGCCGGGTCACCCGGCCAGCGACATGGAGGCCCAGAATACCCTC
CTTGACAGTCTTGACGTGCGCAGCTCAGGGGCATGATGTGACTGTCGCCCGTACATTTAGCCCATACATC
CCCATGTATAATCATTTGCATCCATACATTTTGATGGCCGCACGGCGCGAAGCAAAAATTACGGCTCCTC
GCTGCAGACCTGCGAGCAGGGAAACGCTCCCCTCACAGACGCGTTGAATTGTCCCCACGCCGCGCCCCTG
TAGAGAAATATAAAAGGTTAGGATTTGCCACTGAGGTTCTTCTTTCATATACTTCCTTTTAAAATCTTGC
TAGGATACAGTTCTCACATCACATCCGAACATAAACAACCATGGGTAGGAGGGCTTTTGTAGAAAGAAAT
ACGAACGAAACGAAAATCAGCGTTGCCATCGCTTTGGACAAAGCTCCCTTACCTGAAGAGTCGAATTTTA
TTGATGAACTTATAACTTCCAAGCATACAAACCAAAAGGGAGAACAAGTAATCCAAGTAGACACGGGAAT
TGGATTCTTGGATCACATGTATCATGCACTGGCTAAACATGCAGGCTGGAGCTTACGACTTTACTCAAGA
GGTGATTTAATCATCGATGATCATCACACTGCAGAAGATACTGCTATTGCACTTGGTATTGCATTCAAGC
AGGCTATGAGTAACTTTGCCGGCGTTAAAAGATTTGGACATGCTTATTGTCCACTTGACGAAGCTCTTTC
TAGAAGCGTAGTTGACTTGTCGGGACGGCCCTATGCTGTTATCGATTTGGGATTAAAGCGTGAAAAGGTT
GGGGAATTGTCCTGTGAAATGATCCCTCACTTACTATATTCCTTTTCGGTAGCAGCTGGAATTACTTTGC
ATGTTACCTGCTTATATGGTAGTAATGACCATCATCGTGCTGAAAGCGCTTTTAAATCTCTGGCTGTTGC
CATGCGCGCGGCTACTAGTCTTACTGGAAGTTCTGAAGTCCCAAGCACGAAGGGAGTGTTGTAAAGAGTA
CTGACAATAAAAAGATTCTTGTTTTCAAGAACTTGTCATTTGTATAGTTTTTTTATATTGTAGTTGTTCT
ATTTTAATCAAATGTTAGCGTGATTTATATTTTTTTTCGCCTCGACATCATCTGCCCAGATGCGAAGTTA
AGTGCGCAGAAAGTAATATCATGCGTCAATCGTATGTGAATGCTGGTCGCTATACTGCTGTCGATTCGAT
ACTAACGCCGCCATCCAGTTTAAACGAGCTCGAATTCATCGATGATATCAGATCCACTAGTGGCCTATGC
GGCCGCGGATCTGCCGGTCTCCCTATAGTGAGTCGTATTAATTTCGATAAGCCAGGTTAACCTGCATTAA
TGAATCGGCCAACGCGCGGGGAGAGGCGGTTTGCGTATTGGGCGCTCTTCCGCTTCCTCGCTCACTGACT
CGCTGCGCTCGGTCGTTCGGCTGCGGCGAGCGGTATCAGCTCACTCAAAGGCGGTAATACGGTTATCCAC
AGAATCAGGGGATAACGCAGGAAAGAACATGTGAGCAAAAGGCCAGCAAAAGGCCAGGAACCGTAAAAAG
GCCGCGTTGCTGGCGTTTTTCCATAGGCTCCGCCCCCCTGACGAGCATCACAAAAATCGACGCTCAAGTC
AGAGGTGGCGAAACCCGACAGGACTATAAAGATACCAGGCGTTTCCCCCTGGAAGCTCCCTCGTGCGCTC
TCCTGTTCCGACCCTGCCGCTTACCGGATACCTGTCCGCCTTTCTCCCTTCGGGAAGCGTGGCGCTTTCT
CAATGCTCACGCTGTAGGTATCTCAGTTCGGTGTAGGTCGTTCGCTCCAAGCTGGGCTGTGTGCACGAAC
CCCCCGTTCAGCCCGACCGCTGCGCCTTATCCGGTAACTATCGTCTTGAGTCCAACCCGGTAAGACACGA
CTTATCGCCACTGGCAGCAGCCACTGGTAACAGGATTAGCAGAGCGAGGTATGTAGGCGGTGCTACAGAG
TTCTTGAAGTGGTGGCCTAACTACGGCTACACTAGAAGGACAGTATTTGGTATCTGCGCTCTGCTGAAGC
CAGTTACCTTCGGAAAAAGAGTTGGTAGCTCTTGATCCGGCAAACAAACCACCGCTGGTAGCGGTGGTTT
TTTTGTTTGCAAGCAGCAGATTACGCGCAGAAAAAAAGGATCTCAAGAAGATCCTTTGATCTTTTCTACG
GGGTCTGACGCTCAGTGGAACGAAAACTCACGTTAAGGGATTTTGGTCATGAGATTATCAAAAAGGATCT
TCACCTAGATCCTTTTAAATTAAAAATGAAGTTTTAAATCAATCTAAAGTATATATGAGTAAACTTGGTC
TGACAGTTACCAATGCTTAATCAGTGAGGCACCTATCTCAGCGATCTGTCTATTTCGTTCATCCATAGTT
GCCTGACTCCCCGTCGTGTAGATAACTACGATACGGGAGGGCTTACCATCTGGCCCCAGTGCTGCAATGA
TACCGCGAGACCCACGCTCACCGGCTCCAGATTTATCAGCAATAAACCAGCCAGCCGGAAGGGCCGAGCG
CAGAAGTGGTCCTGCAACTTTATCCGCCTCCATCCAGTCTATTAATTGTTGCCGGGAAGCTAGAGTAAGT
AGTTCGCCAGTTAATAGTTTGCGCAACGTTGTTGCCATTGCTACAGGCATCGTGGTGTCACGCTCGTCGT
TTGGTATGGCTTCATTCAGCTCCGGTTCCCAACGATCAAGGCGAGTTACATGATCCCCCATGTTGTGCAA
AAAAGCGGTTAGCTCCTTCGGTCCTCCGATCGTTGTCAGAAGTAAGTTGGCCGCAGTGTTATCACTCATG
GTTATGGCAGCACTGCATAATTCTCTTACTGTCATGCCATCCGTAAGATGCTTTTCTGTGACTGGTGAGT
ACTCAACCAAGTCATTCTGAGAATAGTGTATGCGGCGACCGAGTTGCTCTTGCCCGGCGTCAATACGGGA
TAATACCGCGCCACATAGCAGAACTTTAAAAGTGCTCATCATTGGAAAACGTTCTTCGGGGCGAAAACTC
TCAAGGATCTTACCGCTGTTGAGATCCAGTTCGATGTAACCCACTCGTGCACCCAACTGATCTTCAGCAT
CTTTTACTTTCACCAGCGTTTCTGGGTGAGCAAAAACAGGAAGGCAAAATGCCGCAAAAAAGGGAATAAG
GGCGACACGGAAATGTTGAATACTCATACTCTTCCTTTTTCAATATTATTGAAGCATTTATCAGGGTTAT
TGTCTCATGAGCGGATACATATTTGAATGTATTTAGAAAAATAAACAAATAGGGGTTCCGCGCACATTTC
CCCGAAAAGTGCCACCTGACGTCTAAGAAACCATTATTATCATGACATTAACCTATAAAAATAGGCGTAT
CACGAGGCCCTTTCGTCTCGCGCGTTTCGGTGATGACGGTGAAAACCTCTGACACATGCAGCTCCCGGAG
ACGGTCACAGCTTGTCTGTAAGCGGATGCCGGGAGCAGACAAGCCCGTCAGGGCGCGTCAGCGGGTGTTG
GCGGGTGTCGGGGCTGGCTTAACTATGCGGCATCAGAGCAGATTGTACTGAGAGTGCACCATATGGACAT
ATTGTCGTTAGAACGCGGCTACAATTAATACATAACCTTATGTATCATACACATACGATTTAGGTGACAC
TATAGAACGCGGCCGCCAGCTGAAGCTTCGTACGCTGCAGGTCGACGGATCGGTGACGGTGCTGGT
Features (pLannotate 1.2.2; 13 found; start..end, strand, type, name):
     10..1401    +  CDS            tdimer2(12): tdimer2(12) is a basic (constitutively fluorescent) orange fluorescent protein published in 2002, derived from Discosoma sp.. It has low acid sensitivity.
   1465..1652    +  terminator     ADH1 terminator: S. cerevisiae ADH1; transcription terminator for the S. cerevisiae alcohol dehydrogenase 1 (ADH1) gene
   1727..2070    +  promoter       TEF promoter: Ashbya gossypii TEF promoter
   2071..2724    +  CDS            S. pombe his5: imidazoleglycerol-phosphate dehydratase, required for histidine biosynthesis; Schizosaccharomyces pombe his5; yeast auxotrophic marker; corresponds to S. cerevisiae HIS3
   2730..2927    +  terminator     TEF terminator: Ashbya gossypii TEF terminator
   3032..3050    -  promoter       T7 promoter: promoter for bacteriophage T7 RNA polymerase
   3072..3125    -  CDS            lacI (fragment): lac repressor; lacI; The lac repressor binds to the lac operator to inhibit transcription in E. coli. This inhibition can be relieved by adding lactose or isopropyl-β-D-thiogalactopyranoside (IPTG).
   3308..3896    -  rep_origin     ori: high-copy-number ColE1/pMB1/pBR322/pUC origin of replication
   4067..4927    -  CDS            AmpR: β-lactamase; bla; confers resistance to ampicillin, carbenicillin, and related antibiotics
   4928..5032    -  promoter       AmpR promoter: bla
   5127..5162    +  CDS            rop (fragment): Rop protein, which maintains plasmids at low copy number; rop
   5264..5315    +  misc_feature   bom (fragment): basis of mobility region from pBR322
   5378..5396    +  promoter       SP6 promoter: promoter for bacteriophage SP6 RNA polymerase
