[The description below was written by a language model from this plasmid's Addgene catalogue record and pLannotate feature annotations shown in this document.]
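Description:
pGS1613 is a 5,456 bp E. coli cloning vector derived from the pKT146 yeast tagging plasmid. It serves as a template for generating cassettes that tag endogenous Saccharomyces cerevisiae genes at their C-terminus by homologous recombination. It is maintained in bacteria at high copy through a ColE1/pUC-type origin and is selected with ampicillin via the β-lactamase gene and its native promoter. The backbone also carries flanking SP6 and T7 promoters and short remnants of lacI, rop and the pBR322 bom region, which have no evident role in the tagging function. The annotation shows no yeast origin of replication, consistent with a plasmid meant as a cassette source rather than for propagation in yeast.

The payload begins with a promoterless open reading frame for tdimer2(12), a tandem-dimer orange fluorescent protein derived from the Discosoma red fluorescent protein. According to the record this is followed by a Strep-tag II, although the automated feature table does not annotate the tag separately. The S. cerevisiae ADH1 terminator lies downstream to end transcription of the fusion. Because the tag lacks its own promoter, expression depends on in-frame integration at the 3′ end of a chromosomal gene, so the fusion remains under native regulation. Next comes the selection module, in which the Schizosaccharomyces pombe his5 gene is driven by the Ashbya gossypii TEF promoter and closed by the TEF terminator. This gene complements S. cerevisiae his3 auxotrophy, and its heterologous sequence limits recombination with the yeast's own locus. The resulting strains allow fluorescence imaging of the tagged protein and Strep-tag-based affinity purification of endogenous macromolecular assemblies.
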