Addgene plasmid #63789: pGS1613
Purpose: Vector to create a cassette for homologous recombination in S. cerevisiae; adds a C-terminal tDimer2 Strep-tag II followed by HIS5 selection marker
Depositing lab: Monika Golas & Bjoern Sander. Depositing organization: Aarhus University. Publication: Strep-tag II and Twin-Strep Based Cassettes for Protein Tagging by Homologous Recombination and Characterization of Endogenous Macromolecular Assemblies in Saccharomyces cerevisiae. Rai J, Pemmasani JK, Voronovsky A, Jensen IS, Manavalan A, Nyengaard JR, Golas MM, Sander B. Mol Biotechnol. 2014 Jun 27. 10.1007/s12033-014-9778-5 PubMed 24969434.
Backbone
  Vector backbone: pKT146
  Backbone manufacturer: Mark A. Sheff and Kurt S. Thorn
  Backbone size w/o insert (bp): 5416
  Total vector size (bp): 5456
  Vector type: E. coli cloning vector
  Selectable markers: SpHIS5
Growth in bacteria
  Bacterial resistance: Ampicillin, 100 μg/mL
  Growth temperature: 37°C
  Growth strain: Top10
  Copy number: High Copy
Gene/Insert
  Gene/Insert name: tDimer2-Strep-tag II followed by HIS5
  Species: Synthetic
  Promoter: none
  Tag / fusion protein: tDimer2-Strep-tag II (C terminal on backbone)
  Cloning method: Restriction Enzyme; 5′ cloning site HindIII (not destroyed); 3′ cloning site KpnI (not destroyed)
  Sequencing primers: 5′ pQE_for; 3′ pQE_rev
Resource information
  A portion of this plasmid was derived from a plasmid made by: Mark A. Sheff and Kurt S. Thorn (pKT146)
Terms and licenses: Academic/Nonprofit Terms; Industry Terms: Not Available to Industry
Depositor comments: The Strep-tag II sequence is adapted from the sequence of commercial Strep-tag II plasmids offered by IBA, Goettingen, Germany.
How to cite: pGS1613 was a gift from Monika Golas & Bjoern Sander (Addgene plasmid # 63789 ; http://n2t.net/addgene:63789 ; RRID:Addgene_63789)
