>Addgene plasmid #63789 | pGS1613 | addgene partial sequence | sequence record 110151 | T7 5'-TAATACGACTCACTATAGGG-3'
CGCGGCCGCATAGGCCACTAGTGGATCTGATATCATCGATGAATTCGAGCTCGTTTAAACTGGATGGCGG
CGTTAGTATCGAATCGACAGCAGTATAGCGACCAGCATTCACATACGATTGACGCATGATATTACTTTCT
GCGCACTTAACTTCGCATCTGGGCAGATGATGTCGAGGCGAAAAAAAATATAAATCACGCTAACATTTGA
TTAAAATAGAACAACTACAATATAAAAAAACTATACAAATGACAAGTTCTTGAAAACAAGAATCTTTTTA
TTGTCAGTACTCTTTACAACACTCCCTTCGTGCTTGGGACTTCAGAACTTCCAGTAAGACTAGTAGCCGC
GCGCATGGCAACAGCCAGAGATTTAAAAGCGCTTTCAGCACGATGATGGTCATTACTACCATATAAGCAG
GTAACATGCAAAGTAATTCCAGCTGCTACCGAAAAGGAATATAGTAAGTGAGGGATCATTTCACAGGACA
ATTCCCCAACCTTTTCACGCTTTAATCCCAAATCGATAACAGCATAGGGCCGTCCCGACAAGTCAACTAC
GCTTCTAGAAAGAGCTTCGTCAAGTGGACAATAAGCATGTCCAAATCTTTTAACGCCGGCAAAGTTACTC
ATAGCCTGCTTGAATGCAATACCAAGTGCAATAGCAGTATCTTCTGCAGTGTGATGATCATCGATGATTA
AATCACCTCTTGAGTAAAGTCGTAAGCTCCAGCCTGCATGTTTAGCCAGTGCATGATACATGTGATCCAA
GAATCCAATTCCCGTGTCTACTTGGATTACTTGTTCTCCCTTTTGGTTTGTATGCTTGGAAGTTATAAGT
TCATCAATAAAATTCGACTCTTCAGGTAAGGGAGCTTTGTCCAAAGCGATGGCAACGCTGATTTTCGTTT
CGTTCGTATTTCTTTCTACAAAAGCCCTCCTACCCATGGTTGTTTATGTTCGGATGTGATGTGAGAACTG
TATCCTAGCAAGATTTTAAAAGGAAGTATATGAAAGAAGAACCTC
