>Addgene plasmid #63789 | pGS1613 | addgene partial sequence | sequence record 110152 | Sp6 5'-ATTTAGGTGACACTATAG-3'
TTCGTACGCTGCAGGTCGACGGATCGGTGACGGTGCTGGTTTAATTAACATGGTGGCCTCCTCCGAGGAC
GTCATCAAAGAGTTCATGCGCTTCAAGGTGCGCATGGAGGGCTCCGTGAACGGCCACGAGTTCGAGATCG
AGGGCGAGGGCGAGGGCCGCCCCTACGAGGGCACCCAGACCGCCAAGCTGAAGGTGACCAAGGGCGGCCC
CCTGCCCTTCGCCTGGGACATCCTGTCCCCCCAGTTCCAGTACGGCTCCAAGGCGTACGTGAAGCACCCC
GCCGACATCCCCGACTACAAGAAGCTGTCCTTCCCCGAGGGCTTCAAGTGGGAGCGCGTGATGAACTTCG
AGGACGGCGGCGTGGTGACCGTGACCCAGGACTCCTCCCTGCAGGACGGCACGCTGATCTACAAGGTGAA
GTTCCGCGGCACCAACTTCCCCCCCGACGGCCCCGTAATGCAGAAGAAGACCATGGGCTGGGAGGCCTCC
ACCGAGCGCCTGTACCCCCGCGACGGCGTGCTGAAGGGCGAGATCCACCAGGCCCTGAAGCTGAAGGACG
GCGGCCACTACCTGGTGGAGTTCAAGACCATCTACATGGCCAAGAAGCCCGTGCAGCTGCCCGGCTACTA
CTACGTGGACACCAAGCTGGACATCACCTCCCACAACGAGGACTACACCATCGTGGAACAGTACGAGCGC
TCCGAGGGCCGCCACCACCTGTTCCTGGGGCATGGCACCGGCAGCACCGGCAGCGGCAGCTCCGGCACCG
CCTCCTCCGAGGACGTCATCAAAGAGTTCATGCGCTTCAAGGTGCGCATGGAGGGCTCCGTGAACGGCCA
CGAGTTCGAGATCGA
