>Addgene plasmid #63789 | pGS1613 | addgene partial sequence | sequence record 110153 | pHybLex_rev 5'-GAGTCACTTTAAAATTTGTATACAC-3'
ACTTATTTAATAATAAAAATCATAAATCATAAGAAATTCGCTTATTTAGAAGTGGCGCGCGCGGTACCTT
ATTTTTCGAATTGTGGATGACTCCAAGCACTACCCAGGAACAGGTGGTGGCGGCCCTCGGAGCGCTCGTA
CTGTTCCACGATGGTGTAGTCCTCGTTGTGGGAGGTGATGTCCAGCTTGGTGTCCACGTAGTAGTAGCCG
GGCAGCTGCACGGGCTTCTTGGCCATGTAGATGGTCTTGAACTCCACCAGGTAGTGGCCGCCGTCCTTCA
GCTTCAGGGCCTGGTGGATCTCGCCCTTCAGCACGCCGTCGCGGGGGTACAGGCGCTCGGTGGAGGCCTC
CCAGCCCATGGTCTTCTTCTGCATTACGGGGCCGTCGGGGGGGAAGTTGGTGCCGCGGAACTTCACCTTG
TAGATCAGCGTGCCGTCCTGCAGGGAGGAGTCCTGGGTCACGGTCACCACGCCGCCGTCCTCGAAGTTCA
TCACGCGCTCCCACTTGAAGCCCTCGGGGAAGGACAGCTTCTTGTAGTCGGGGATGTCGGCGGGGTGCTT
CACGTACGCCTTGGAGCCGTACTGGAACTGGGGGGACAGGATGTCCCAGGCGAAGGGCAGGGGGCCGCCC
TTGGTCACCTTCAGCTTGGCGGTCTGGGTGCCCTCGTAGGGGCGGCCCTCGCCCTCGCCCTCGATCTCGA
ACTCGTGGCCGTTCACGGAGCCCTCCATGCGCACCTTGAAGCGCATGAACTCTTTGATGACGTCCTCGGA
GGAGGCGGTGCCGGAGCTGCCGCTGCCGGTGCTGCCGGTGCCATGCCCCAGGAACAGGTGGTGGCGGCCC
TCGGAGCGCTCGTACTGTTCCACGATGGTGTAGTCCTCGTTGTGGGA
